Addgene plasmid #60251: pENTR D-TOPO-C2_11
Purpose: This plasmid contains a human pancreatic islet inactive enhancer, which can be shuttled into a Gateway destination vector, such as pGL4.23-Gateway.
Depositing lab: Jorge Ferrer. Depositing organization: Imperial College London. Publication: Pancreatic islet enhancer clusters enriched in type 2 diabetes risk-associated variants. Pasquali L, Gaulton KJ, Rodriguez-Segui SA, Mularoni L, Miguel-Escalada I, Akerman I, Tena JJ, Moran I, Gomez-Marin C, van de Bunt M, Ponsa-Cobas J, Castro N, Nammo T, Cebola I, Garcia-Hurtado J, Maestro MA, Pattou F, Piemonti L, Berney T, Gloyn AL, Ravassard P, Gomez-Skarmeta JL, Muller F, McCarthy MI, Ferrer J. Nat Genet. 2014 Feb;46(2):136-43. doi: 10.1038/ng.2870. Epub 2014 Jan 12. PubMed 24413736.
Backbone
  Vector backbone: pENTR/D-TOPO
  Backbone manufacturer: Invitrogen
  Backbone size w/o insert (bp): 2580
  Vector type: Entry Vector
Growth in bacteria
  Bacterial resistance: Kanamycin, 50 μg/mL
  Growth temperature: 37°C
  Growth strain: DH5alpha
  Copy number: Unknown
Gene/Insert
  Gene/Insert name: SMYD3 inactive enhancer (alt name: SMYD3)
  Species: H. sapiens (human)
  Entrez Gene: SMYD3 (a.k.a. KMT3E, ZMYND1, ZNFN3A1, bA74P14.1)
  Cloning method: TOPO Cloning
  Sequencing primers: 5′ M13 Fw; 3′ M13 Rev
Terms and licenses: Academic/Nonprofit Terms; Industry Terms: Not Available to Industry
Depositor comments: chromosome : chr1; start: 244375383 end: 244375884 (genomic position corresponds to the version of the human genome hg18) Fw primer used for cloning: CACCCATCTGAGCTTCACTGGATT Rv primer used for cloning: TGAGTTTTGAAGTCAGACAGACCTGGA
How to cite: pENTR D-TOPO-C2_11 was a gift from Jorge Ferrer (Addgene plasmid # 60251 ; http://n2t.net/addgene:60251 ; RRID:Addgene_60251)
