[The description below was written by a language model from this plasmid's Addgene catalogue record and pLannotate feature annotations shown in this document.]
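Description:
pENTR D-TOPO-C2_11 is a Gateway entry clone built on the commercial pENTR/D-TOPO backbone (2,580 bp without insert; 3,078 nt in the deposited full sequence). It is maintained in E. coli through a high-copy ColE1/pUC-type origin of replication and selected with kanamycin via an aminoglycoside phosphotransferase (KanR) gene. The annotated backbone also includes rrnB T1 and T2 transcription terminators upstream of the cloning region, which help insulate the insert from read-through transcription. A T7 promoter lies just outside attL2, and short lacI and lacZα fragments appear to be vector remnants rather than functional genes.

The payload is a roughly 500 bp human genomic segment from chromosome 1 (coordinates given in the hg18 assembly), catalogued as the SMYD3 inactive enhancer. It was PCR-amplified and inserted by directional TOPO cloning. The insert itself is not annotated in the feature table, but it occupies the interval between the attL1 and attL2 recombination sites. These sites allow an LR Clonase reaction to transfer the fragment, in a defined orientation, into any attR-containing destination vector. The record names pGL4.23-Gateway as an example destination vector.

The plasmid has no eukaryotic promoter or reporter of its own and serves purely as a shuttle for a non-coding regulatory sequence. It comes from a study of human pancreatic islet enhancer clusters and type 2 diabetes risk variants, in which this region was classed as an inactive enhancer. The record does not spell out its experimental role beyond shuttling into a destination vector. M13 forward and reverse primer sites flank the cassette for sequence verification.
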