Features (pLannotate 1.2.2; 9 found; start..end, strand, type, name):
    121..213     +  CDS            lacI (fragment): lac repressor; lacI; The lac repressor binds to the lac operator to inhibit transcription in E. coli. This inhibition can be relieved by adding lactose or isopropyl-β-D-thiogalactopyranoside (IPTG).
    268..295     -  terminator     rrnB T2 terminator: transcription terminator T2 from the E. coli rrnB gene
    427..470     +  terminator     rrnB T1 terminator: Escherichia coli rrnB; transcription terminator T1 from the E. coli rrnB gene
    517..553     -  CDS            lacZα (fragment): LacZα fragment of β-galactosidase; lacZ fragment
    569..668     +  protein_bind   attL1: mutant version of attL; recombination site for the Gateway® LR reaction LR Clonase™
   1203..1302    -  protein_bind   attL2: mutant version of attL; recombination site for the Gateway® LR reaction LR Clonase™
   1320..1338    -  promoter       T7 promoter: promoter for bacteriophage T7 RNA polymerase
   1472..2281    +  CDS            KanR: aminoglycoside phosphotransferase; aph(3')-Ia; confers resistance to kanamycin in bacteria or G418 (Geneticin®) in eukaryotes
   2428..3016    +  rep_origin     ori: high-copy-number ColE1/pMB1/pBR322/pUC origin of replication
>Addgene plasmid #60251 | pENTR D-TOPO-C2_11 | depositor full sequence | sequence record 96514 | Full Sequence
CTTTCCTGCGTTATCCCCTGATTCTGTGGATAACCGTATTACCGCCTTTGAGTGAGCTGATACCGCTCGC
CGCAGCCGAACGACCGAGCGCAGCGAGTCAGTGAGCGAGGAAGCGGAAGAGCGCCCAATACGCAAACCGC
CTCTCCCCGCGCGTTGGCCGATTCATTAATGCAGCTGGCACGACAGGTTTCCCGACTGGAAAGCGGGCAG
TGAGCGCAACGCAATTAATACGCGTACCGCTAGCCAGGAAGAGTTTGTAGAAACGCAAAAAGGCCATCCG
TCAGGATGGCCTTCTGCTTAGTTTGATGCCTGGCAGTTTATGGCGGGCGTCCTGCCCGCCACCCTCCGGG
CCGTTGCTTCACAACGTTCAAATCCGCTCCCGGCGGATTTGTCCTACTCAGGAGAGCGTTCACCGACAAA
CAACAGATAAAACGAAAGGCCCAGTCTTCCGACTGAGCCTTTCGTTTTATTTGATGCCTGGCAGTTCCCT
ACTCTCGCGTTAACGCTAGCATGGATGTTTTCCCAGTCACGACGTTGTAAAACGACGGCCAGTCTTAAGC
TCGGGCCCCAAATAATGATTTTATTTTGACTGATAGTGACCTGTTCGTTGCAACAAATTGATGAGCAATG
CTTTTTTATAATGCCAACTTTGTACAAAAAAGCAGGCTCCGCGGCCGCCCCCTTCACCCATCTGAGCTTC
ACTGGATTAAAGACAAGTTTTAAAGTGCTGTTCTTACATTTTACTTGTTTTGATTATTGATTAACTGCTA
TATACTCACCAAATGTTGCTGCCTTCAATGAACCTGAGATCTTAAGAGCACAGGCTTGGCAATCAGGTGA
CCGAGTGTGAACTCAGCCCACTTTCTAGCTGTGTAACATTCAGTAAGTAGCGTAAGCCTCTTAAATTGAC
TTTCCGACCTGAGAAAAGCAGCTAATTAAAAAAACAGCATTCATCTCACAGACATCACGAAGGTTAAATG
AAACCATCCATGTAGACTGCTAAGCATAATGCCTGGCACAAACTAAGTGGTCAATATATGTTAGTAGCTA
TTATTGAATTAGTGACAATCCAAGATCGAATCTGATACAAATGAGGAAGTGAGACTTAGAAAGGTCAAAG
AGTCTTACCGATATTAAGGAGTAGAGGAAGGAATTTTATTCCAGGTCTGTCTGACTTCAAAACTCAAAGG
GTGGGCGCGCCGACCCAGCTTTCTTGTACAAAGTTGGCATTATAAGAAAGCATTGCTTATCAATTTGTTG
CAACGAACAGGTCACTATCAGTCAAAATAAAATCATTATTTGCCATCCAGCTGATATCCCCTATAGTGAG
TCGTATTACATGGTCATAGCTGTTTCCTGGCAGCTCTGGCCCGTGTCTCAAAATCTCTGATGTTACATTG
CACAAGATAAAAATATATCATCATGAACAATAAAACTGTCTGCTTACATAAACAGTAATACAAGGGGTGT
TATGAGCCATATTCAACGGGAAACGTCGAGGCCGCGATTAAATTCCAACATGGATGCTGATTTATATGGG
TATAAATGGGCTCGCGATAATGTCGGGCAATCAGGTGCGACAATCTATCGCTTGTATGGGAAGCCCGATG
CGCCAGAGTTGTTTCTGAAACATGGCAAAGGTAGCGTTGCCAATGATGTTACAGATGAGATGGTCAGACT
AAACTGGCTGACGGAATTTATGCCTCTTCCGACCATCAAGCATTTTATCCGTACTCCTGATGATGCATGG
TTACTCACCACTGCGATCCCCGGAAAAACAGCATTCCAGGTATTAGAAGAATATCCTGATTCAGGTGAAA
ATATTGTTGATGCGCTGGCAGTGTTCCTGCGCCGGTTGCATTCGATTCCTGTTTGTAATTGTCCTTTTAA
CAGCGATCGCGTATTTCGTCTCGCTCAGGCGCAATCACGAATGAATAACGGTTTGGTTGATGCGAGTGAT
TTTGATGACGAGCGTAATGGCTGGCCTGTTGAACAAGTCTGGAAAGAAATGCATAAACTTTTGCCATTCT
CACCGGATTCAGTCGTCACTCATGGTGATTTCTCACTTGATAACCTTATTTTTGACGAGGGGAAATTAAT
AGGTTGTATTGATGTTGGACGAGTCGGAATCGCAGACCGATACCAGGATCTTGCCATCCTATGGAACTGC
CTCGGTGAGTTTTCTCCTTCATTACAGAAACGGCTTTTTCAAAAATATGGTATTGATAATCCTGATATGA
ATAAATTGCAGTTTCATTTGATGCTCGATGAGTTTTTCTAATCAGAATTGGTTAATTGGTTGTAACACTG
GCAGAGCATTACGCTGACTTGACGGGACGGCGCAAGCTCATGACCAAAATCCCTTAACGTGAGTTACGCG
TCGTTCCACTGAGCGTCAGACCCCGTAGAAAAGATCAAAGGATCTTCTTGAGATCCTTTTTTTCTGCGCG
TAATCTGCTGCTTGCAAACAAAAAAACCACCGCTACCAGCGGTGGTTTGTTTGCCGGATCAAGAGCTACC
AACTCTTTTTCCGAAGGTAACTGGCTTCAGCAGAGCGCAGATACCAAATACTGTCCTTCTAGTGTAGCCG
TAGTTAGGCCACCACTTCAAGAACTCTGTAGCACCGCCTACATACCTCGCTCTGCTAATCCTGTTACCAG
TGGCTGCTGCCAGTGGCGATAAGTCGTGTCTTACCGGGTTGGACTCAAGACGATAGTTACCGGATAAGGC
GCAGCGGTCGGGCTGAACGGGGGGTTCGTGCACACAGCCCAGCTTGGAGCGAACGACCTACACCGAACTG
AGATACCTACAGCGTGAGCATTGAGAAAGCGCCACGCTTCCCGAAGGGAGAAAGGCGGACAGGTATCCGG
TAAGCGGCAGGGTCGGAACAGGAGAGCGCACGAGGGAGCTTCCAGGGGGAAACGCCTGGTATCTTTATAG
TCCTGTCGGGTTTCGCCACCTCTGACTTGAGCGTCGATTTTTGTGATGCTCGTCAGGGGGGCGGAGCCTA
TGGAAAAACGCCAGCAACGCGGCCTTTTTACGGTTCCTGGCCTTTTGCTGGCCTTTTGCTCACATGTT
